>Addgene plasmid #1405 | pIREShyg-p50alpha-Flag | addgene partial sequence | sequence record 16475 | CMV-F 5'-CGCAAATGGGCGGTAGGCGTG-3'
TCTCTGGCTACTAGAGAACCACTGCTTACTGGCTTATCGAAATTAATACGACTCACTATAGGGAGACCCA
AGCTTGGTACCGAGCTCGGATCCGCCATGCATAACCTGCAAACACTGCCCCCCAAACCACCCAAGCCCAC
TACTGTAGCCAACAACAGCATGAACAACAATATGTCCTTGCAGGATGCTGAATGGTACTGGGGAGACATC
TCAAGGGAAGAAGTGAATGAAAAACTCCGAGACACTGCTGATGGGACCTTTTTGGTACGAGACGCATCTA
CTAAAATGCACGGCGATTACACTCTTACACTAAGGAAAGGAGGAAATAACAAATTAATCAAAATCTTTCA
CCGTGATGGAAAATATGGCTTCTCTGATCCATTAACCTTCAACTCTGTGGTTGAGTTAATAAACCACTAC
CGGAATGAGTCTTTAGCTCAGTACAACCCCAAGCTGGATGTGAAGTTGCTCTACCCAGTGTCCAAATACC
AGCAGGATCAAGTTGTCAAAGAAGATAATATTGAAGCTGTAGGGAAAAAATTACATGAATATAATACTCA
ATTTCAAGAAAAAAGTCGGGAATATGATAGATTATATGAGGAGTACACCCGTACTTCCCAGGAAATCCAA
ATGAAAAGAACGGCTATCGAAGCATTTAATGAAA
