>Addgene plasmid #1405 | pIREShyg-p50alpha-Flag | addgene partial sequence | sequence record 39729 | mPI3K-F (5' cagtattaagccggacctcatc 3')
TCTTGATGTGGCTGACGCAGAAAGGTGTGCGGCAGAAGAAGCTGAACGAGTGGCTGGGGAATGAAAATAC
CGAAGATCAATACTCCCTGGTAGAAGATGATGAGGATTTGCCCCACCATGACGAGAAGACGTGGAATGTC
GGGAGCAGCAACCGAAACAAAGCGGAGAACCTATTGCGAGGGAAGCGAGACGGCACTTTCCTTGTCCGGG
AGAGCAGTAAGCAGGGCTGCTATGCCTGCTCCGTAGTGGTAGACGGCGAAGTCAAGCATTGCGTCATTAA
CAAGACTGCCACCGGCTATGGCTTTGCCGAGCCCTACAACCTGTACAGCTCCCTGAAGGAGCTGGTGCTA
CATTATCAACACACCTCCCTCGTGCAGCACAATGACTCCCTCAATGTCACACTAGCATACCCAGTATATG
CACAACAGAGGCGAGACTACAAGGACGACGATGACAAGTAGGGATCCACTAGTAACGGCCGCCAGTGTGC
TGGAATTAATTCGCTGTCTGCGAGGGCCAGCTGTTGGGGTGAGTACTCCCTCTCAAAAGCGGGCATGACT
TCTGCGCTAAGATTGTCAGTTTCCAAAAACGAGGAGGATTTGATATTCACCTGGCCCGCGGTGATGCCTT
TGAGGGTGGCCGCGTCCATCT
