[The description below was written by a language model from this plasmid's Addgene catalogue record.]
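Description:
pIREShyg-p50alpha-Flag is a mammalian expression plasmid built on the pIREShyg backbone (about 5.7 kb without insert). It carries a roughly 1.3 kb cDNA encoding the mouse p50alpha regulatory subunit of phosphoinositide 3-kinase. p50alpha is one of the shorter products of the Pik3r1 gene, which also gives rise to the p55alpha and p85alpha isoforms. The coding sequence was inserted by restriction cloning into a BamHI site, and both flanking BamHI sites were retained, so the insert can be released with a single enzyme. A Flag epitope is fused to the C terminus of the protein, which allows detection or immunoprecipitation with anti-Flag antibodies and distinguishes the exogenous protein from endogenous Pik3r1 products.

As the backbone name indicates, vectors of this type place the gene of interest upstream of an internal ribosome entry site followed by a hygromycin resistance gene. Both are then translated from one bicistronic transcript, and hygromycin selection enriches for cells that also express the insert, which is helpful when deriving stable lines. No feature table accompanies the record, and it does not state the promoter, polyadenylation signal or bacterial origin of replication. In bacteria the plasmid is selected with ampicillin and is listed as low copy.

The record gives no specific purpose. The design suits transient or stable expression of tagged p50alpha in mammalian cells, for example to study PI3K regulatory subunit function, its association with catalytic subunits, or isoform-specific signalling.
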