Addgene plasmid #1405: pIREShyg-p50alpha-Flag
Depositing lab: Lewis Cantley. Depositing organization: Beth Israel Deaconess Medical Center.
Backbone
  Vector backbone: pIREShyg
  Backbone size w/o insert (bp): 5700
  Vector type: Mammalian Expression
Growth in bacteria
  Bacterial resistance: Ampicillin, 100 μg/mL
  Growth temperature: 37°C
  Growth strain: DH5alpha
  Copy number: Low Copy
Gene/Insert
  Gene/Insert name: PI3K regulatory subunit p50alpha (alt name: Pik3r1)
  Species: M. musculus (mouse)
  Insert size (bp): 1300
  Entrez Gene: Pik3r1 (a.k.a. PI3K, p50alpha, p55alpha, p85alpha)
  Tag / fusion protein: Flag (C terminal on insert)
  Cloning method: Restriction Enzyme; 5′ cloning site BamHI (not destroyed); 3′ cloning site BamHI (not destroyed)
  Sequencing primers: 5′ N/A
Terms and licenses: Academic/Nonprofit Terms; Industry Terms: Not Available to Industry
Depositor comments: Cantley lab recommends growth at room temperature.
How to cite: pIREShyg-p50alpha-Flag was a gift from Lewis Cantley (Addgene plasmid # 1405 ; http://n2t.net/addgene:1405 ; RRID:Addgene_1405)
